>Addgene plasmid #184308 | I282L | addgene full sequence | sequence record 366157 | Addgene NGS Result
TTATTACCATCGGCAACGAAAGATTTCGATGTCCTGAGGCCCTGTTCCAGCCATCATTTTTGGGAATGGA
GGCATGTGGAATCCACGAGACTACTTACAATTCTTTGATGAAGTGTGCTGCAGCTATTAGAAAGGACTTG
TACGCAAATACGGTCCTGAGTGGAGGAACTACGATGTACCCAGGTATTGCAGATAGAATGCAAAAGGAAA
TCACGGCCTTGGCTCCATCTACTATGAAAATTAAAATCATCGCACCACCTGAGCGTAAGTATTCTGTTTG
GATAGGCGGTTCTATATTGGCCTCTCTTAGTACATTCCAACAAATGTGGATCTCTAAACAGGAATACGAT
GAATCAGGACCAAGTATCGTCCACCGTAAGTGCTTTGGTGGAAGTGGAGGTAGTGGTGGATCCCTTGAAG
TATTGTTTCAGGGCGCTTCTAGAGGAGGATCTGGAGGATCAAGTGGAGGTTCTGCCTCTGATAAGCCCGA
CATGGCTGAGATAGAGAAGTTTGATAAATCTAAATTGAAAAAAACTGAGACCCAAGAGAAGAATCCATTG
CCATCTAAGGAAACGATTGAACAGGAAAAGCAGGCTGGTGAAAGTGCGGCCGCCAGCTTTCTAGAACAAA
AACTCATCTCAGAAGAGGATCTGAATAGCGCCGTCGACCATCATCATCATCATCATTGAGTTTGTAGCCT
TAGACATGACTGTTCCTCAGTTCAAGTTGGGCACTTACGAGAAGACCGGTCTTGCTAGATTCTAATCAAG
AGGATGTCAGAATGCCATTTGCCTGAGAGATGCAGGCTTCATTTTTGATACTTTTTTATTTGTAACCTAT
ATAGTATAGGATTTTTTTTGTCATTTTGTTTCTTCTCGTACGAGCTTGCTCCTGATCAGCCTATCTCGCA
GCTGATGAATATCTTGTGGTAGGGGTTTGGGAAAATCATTCGAGTTTGATGTTTTTCTTGGTATTTCCCA
CTCCTCTTCAGAGTACAGAAGATTAAGTGAGACCTTCGTTTGTGCGGATCCCCCACACACCATAGCTTCA
AAATGTTTCTACTCCTTTTTTACTCTTCCAGATTTTCTCGGACTCCGCGCATCGCCGTACCACTTCAAAA
CACCCAAGCACAGCATACTAAATTTCCCCTCTTTCTTCCTCTAGGGTGTCGTTAATTACCCGTACTAAAG
GTTTGGAAAAGAAAAAAGAGACCGCCTCGTTTCTTTTTCTTCGTCGAAAAAGGCAATAAAAATTTTTATC
ACGTTTCTTTTTCTTGAAAATTTTTTTTTTTGATTTTTTTCTCTTTCGATGACCTCCCATTGATATTTAA
GTTAATAAACGGTCTTCAATTTCTCAAGTTTCAGTTTCATTTTTCTTGTTCTATTACAACTTTTTTTACT
TCTTGCTCATTAGAAAGAAAGCATAGCAATCTAATCTAAGGGCGGTGTTGACAATTAATCATCGGCATAG
TATATCGGCATAGTATAATACGACAAGGTGAGGAACTAAACCATGGCCAAGTTGACCAGTGCCGTTCCGG
TGCTCACCGCGCGCGACGTCGCCGGAGCGGTCGAGTTCTGGACCGACCGGCTCGGGTTCTCCCGGGACTT
CGTGGAGGACGACTTCGCCGGTGTGGTCCGGGACGACGTGACCCTGTTCATCAGCGCGGTCCAGGACCAG
GTGGTGCCGGACAACACCCTGGCCTGGGTGTGGGTGCGCGGCCTGGACGAGCTGTACGCCGAGTGGTCGG
AGGTCGTGTCCACGAACTTCCGGGACGCCTCCGGGCCGGCCATGACCGAGATCGGCGAGCAGCCGTGGGG
GCGGGAGTTCGCCCTGCGCGACCCGGCCGGCAACTGCGTGCACTTCGTGGCCGAGGAGCAGGACTGACAC
GTCCGACGCGGCCCGACGGGTCCGAGGCCTCGGAGATCCGTCCCCCTTTTCCTTTGTCGATATCATGTAA
TTAGTTATGTCACGCTTACATTCACGCCCTCCCCCCACATCCGCTCTAACCGAAAAGGAAGGAGTTAGAC
AACCTGAAGTCTAGGTCCCTATTTATTTTTTTATAGTTATGTTAGTATTAAGAACGTTATTTATATTTCA
AATTTTTCTTTTTTTTCTGTACAGACGCGTGTACGCATGTAACATTATACTGAAAACCTTGCTTGAGAAG
GTTTTGGGACGCTCGAAGGCTTTAATTTGCAAGCTGGAGACCAACATGTGAGCAAAAGGCCAGCAAAAGG
CCAGGAACCGTAAAAAGGCCGCGTTGCTGGCGTTTTTCCATAGGCTCCGCCCCCCTGACGAGCATCACAA
AAATCGACGCTCAAGTCAGAGGTGGCGAAACCCGACAGGACTATAAAGATACCAGGCGTTTCCCCCTGGA
AGCTCCCTCGTGCGCTCTCCTGTTCCGACCCTGCCGCTTACCGGATACCTGTCCGCCTTTCTCCCTTCGG
GAAGCGTGGCGCTTTCTCATAGCTCACGCTGTAGGTATCTCAGTTCGGTGTAGGTCGTTCGCTCCAAGCT
GGGCTGTGTGCACGAACCCCCCGTTCAGCCCGACCGCTGCGCCTTATCCGGTAACTATCGTCTTGAGTCC
AACCCGGTAAGACACGACTTATCGCCACTGGCAGCAGCCACTGGTAACAGGATTAGCAGAGCGAGGTATG
TAGGCGGTGCTACAGAGTTCTTGAAGTGGTGGCCTAACTACGGCTACACTAGAAGAACAGTATTTGGTAT
CTGCGCTCTGCTGAAGCCAGTTACCTTCGGAAAAAGAGTTGGTAGCTCTTGATCCGGCAAACAAACCACC
GCTGGTAGCGGTGGTTTTTTTGTTTGCAAGCAGCAGATTACGCGCAGAAAAAAAGGATCTCAAGAAGATC
CTTTGATCTTTTCTACGGGGTCTGACGCTCAGTGGAACGAAAACTCACGTTAAGGGATTTTGGTCATGAG
ATCAGATCTAACATCCAAAGACGAAAGGTTGAATGAAACCTTTTTGCCATCCGACATCCACAGGTCCATT
CTCACACATAAGTGCCAAACGCAACAGGAGGGGATACACTAGCAGCAGACCGTTGCAAACGCAGGACCTC
CACTCCTCTTCTCCTCAACACCCACTTTTGCCATCGAAAAACCAGCCCAGTTATTGGGCTTGATTGGAGC
TCGCTCATTCCAATTCCTTCTATTAGGCTACTAACACCATGACTTTATTAGCCTGTCTATCCTGGCCCCC
CTGGCGAGGTTCATGTTTGTTTATTTCCGAATGCAACAAGCTCCGCATTACACCCGAACATCACTCCAGA
TGAGGGCTTTCTGAGTGTGGGGTCAAATAGTTTCATGTTCCCCAAATGGCCCAAAACTGACAGTTTAAAC
GCTGTCTTGGAACCTAATATGACAAAAGCGTGATCTCATCCAAGATGAACTAAGTTTGGTTCGTTGAAAT
GCTAACGGCCAGTTGGTCAAAAAGAAACTTCCAAAAGTCGGCATACCGTTTGTCTTGTTTGGTATTGATT
GACGAATGCTCAAAAATAATCTCATTAATGCTTAGCGCAGTCTCTCTATCGCTTCTGAACCCCGGTGCAC
CTGTGCCGAAACGCAAATGGGGAAACACCCGCTTTTTGGATGATTATGCATTGTCTCCACATTGTATGCT
TCCAAGATTCTGGTGGGAATACTGCTGATAGCCTAACGTTCATGATCAAAATTTAACTGTTCTAACCCCT
ACTTGACAGCAATATATAAACAGAAGGAAGCTGCCCTGTCTTAAACCTTTTTTTTTATCATCATTATTAG
CTTACTTTCATAATTGCGACTGGTTCCAATTGACAAGCTTTTGATTTTAACGACTTTTAACGACAACTTG
AGAAGATCAAAAAACAACTAATTATTCGAAACGAGGAATTCATGTGTGATGAGGAGGTAGCCGCCTTGGT
TGTGGATAACGGTTCAGGTATGTGTAAAGCAGGTTTTGCTGGGGACGACGCCCCTAGAGCTGTTTTCCCT
TCTATTGTAGGTCGACCCCGTCATCAAGGCGTAATGGTCGGCATGGGTCAAAAAGACTCTTACGTGGGAG
ACGAAGCTCAATCTAAAAGAGGAATATTGACATTGAAGTACCCAATTGAGCATGGTATAGTTACTAACTG
GGATGACATGGAGAAAATCTGGCATCACACATTCTACAACGAATTGAGAGTGGCACCTGAAGAGCATCCA
GTCTTATTGACAGAGGCTCCTCTTAATCCAAAAGCCAATAGAGAAAAAATGACCCAAATAATGTTCGAGA
CTTTCAACACTCCAGCCATGTATGTCGCCATCCAAGCTGTATTGTCCTTGTATGCTTCAGGCAGAACCAC
GGGAATAGTTTTAGACTCAGGAGATGGGGTCTCTCATACTGTACCAATATACGAAGGTTATGCTTTACCT
CATGCTATTTTGCGTCTAGATTTGGCTGGCCGTGACCTGACTGATTACCTTATGAAAATTCTTACAGAAC
GAGGGTACTCCTTTACCACAACTGCTGAGCGTGAGATTGTCAGAGATATTAAGGAAAAATTGTGTTACGT
TGCCCTTGATTTTGAACAGGAAATGGCTACAGCTGCATCTAGTAGTTCACTTGAGAAGTCTTACGAATTG
CCAGACGGTCAGG
Features (pLannotate 1.2.2; 11 found; start..end, strand, type, name):
    477..605     +  CDS            TMSB4: TYB4_BOVIN - Also known as THYB4. Experimental evidence at protein level: Swiss-Prot protein existence level 1. Seraspenide inhibits the entry of hematopoietic pluripotent stem cells into the S-phase. From Bos taurus (Bovine).
    669..686     +  CDS            capTEV™ (fragment): composite tag for in vivo biotinylation, TEV protease cleavage, and 6xHis tagging
    697..762     +  CDS            AOX1 (fragment): ALOX1_KOMPC - Experimental evidence at protein level: Swiss-Prot protein existence level 1. Major isoform of alcohol oxidase, which catalyzes the oxidation of methanol to formaldehyde and hydrogen peroxide, the first step in the methanol utilization pathway of methylotrophic yeasts. From Komagataella phaffii (strain ATCC 76273 / CBS 7435 / CECT 11047 / NRRL Y-11430 / Wegner 21-1) (Yeast) (Pichia pastoris).
    766..1012    +  terminator     AOX1 terminator: Pichia pastoris AOX1; transcription terminator for AOX1
   1033..1440    +  promoter       TEF1 promoter: S. cerevisiae TEF1; promoter for EF-1α
   1447..1494    +  promoter       EM7 promoter: synthetic bacterial promoter&nbsp
   1513..1887    +  CDS            BleoR: antibiotic-binding protein; Sh ble from Streptoalloteichus hindustanus; confers resistance to bleomycin, phleomycin, and Zeocin™
   1953..2200    +  terminator     CYC1 terminator: S. cerevisiae CYC1; transcription terminator for CYC1
   2275..2863    -  rep_origin     ori: high-copy-number ColE1/pMB1/pBR322/pUC origin of replication
   2945..3883    +  promoter       AOX1 promoter: Pichia pastoris AOX1; inducible promoter, regulated by methanol
   3892..386     +  CDS            Act5C (across the origin): ACT1_DROME - Experimental evidence at protein level: Swiss-Prot protein existence level 1. Multiple isoforms are involved in various cellular functions such as cytoskeleton structure, cell mobility, chromosome movement and muscle contraction. From Drosophila melanogaster (Fruit fly).
