[The description below was written by a language model from this plasmid's Addgene catalogue record and pLannotate feature annotations shown in this document.]
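Description:
I282L is a Pichia pastoris (Komagataella phaffii) expression plasmid built on the Invitrogen pPICZ B backbone. It encodes Drosophila melanogaster cytoplasmic actin Act5C carrying the isoleucine-to-leucine substitution at position 282. The insert sits between retained EcoRI and NotI sites, downstream of the methanol-inducible AOX1 promoter and upstream of the AOX1 transcription terminator. The actin coding sequence is fused at its C terminus to thymosin β4, followed by a hexahistidine tag. The feature table shows the Act5C ORF (which spans the numbering origin of the circular sequence), then a thymosin β4 CDS, then a short segment annotated as a composite-tag fragment that corresponds to the 6xHis stretch. Thymosin β4 is an actin-monomer-sequestering peptide, so fusing it to actin is generally understood to keep the recombinant protein monomeric during expression. The His tag allows affinity purification. The record does not describe how the fusion partner is removed afterwards.

A single Sh ble (BleoR) cassette provides selection in both hosts. It is driven in tandem by the yeast TEF1 promoter and the synthetic bacterial EM7 promoter and ends with the CYC1 terminator, giving Zeocin resistance in Pichia and in E. coli. A high-copy ColE1/pUC-type origin supports propagation in bacteria. No yeast replication origin is annotated, consistent with pPICZ vectors being maintained in Pichia by genomic integration. The depositor notes that the construct can be expressed in strain GS115. Its stated purpose is the study of G-actin dynamics by NMR spectroscopy. The record does not state the specific role of the I282L mutation.
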