Addgene plasmid #184308: I282L
Purpose: To study dynamics of G-actin using NMR spectroscopy.
Depositing lab: Michael Rosen. Depositing organization: University of Texas Southwestern Medical Center. Publication: Bound nucleotide can control the dynamic architecture of monomeric actin. Ali R, Zahm JA, Rosen MK. Nat Struct Mol Biol. 2022 Apr;29(4):320-328. doi: 10.1038/s41594-022-00743-5. Epub 2022 Mar 24. PubMed 35332323.
Backbone
  Vector backbone: pPICZ B
  Backbone manufacturer: Invitrogen
  Backbone size w/o insert (bp): 3328
  Vector type: Yeast Expression
  Selectable markers: Zeocin
Growth in bacteria
  Bacterial resistance: Bleocin (Zeocin), 50 μg/mL
  Growth temperature: 37°C
  Growth strain: DH5alpha
  Copy number: Unknown
Gene/Insert
  Gene/Insert name: Act5C
  Species: D. melanogaster (fly)
  Insert size (bp): 1431
  Mutation: I282L
  Entrez Gene: Act5C (a.k.a. Dmel_CG4027, A, A4V404_DROME, ACT, ACT1_DROME, ACT5C, Ac5C, Act, Act-5C, Act5, Act5c, Actin, Actin/BAP47, Actin5C, ArpA, BAP47, Bap47, CG4027, Dmel\CG4027, F-ACTIN, F-Actin, F-actin, G-actin, M32055, T11, act, act 5C, act5C, actin, actin5C, actomyosin, anon-EST:fe2D2, beta-Actin, beta-actin, beta-actin/Bap47, chrX:5748184..5748304, cyt5C, f-actin, l(1)G0009, l(1)G0010, l(1)G0025, l(1)G0079, l(1)G0117, l(1)G0177, l(1)G0245, l(1)G0330, l(1)G0420, l(1)G0486)
  Promoter: AOX1
  Tag / fusion protein: B-Thymosin followedby hexahistidine tag (C terminal on insert)
  Cloning method: Restriction Enzyme; 5′ cloning site EcoRI (not destroyed); 3′ cloning site NotI (not destroyed)
  Sequencing primers: 5′ 5'-GACTGGTTCCAATTGACAAGC-3'; 3′ 5'-GCAAATGGCATTCTGACATCC-3'
Resource information
  A portion of this plasmid was derived from a plasmid made by: Lab stock
Terms and licenses: Academic/Nonprofit Terms; Industry Terms: Not Available to Industry
Depositor comments: Insert was expressed in fusion with beta-thymosin4. Can be expressed in GS115.
How to cite: I282L was a gift from Michael Rosen (Addgene plasmid # 184308 ; http://n2t.net/addgene:184308 ; RRID:Addgene_184308)
